>Addgene plasmid #179058 | pBBK74 pHomL-RPL18Bp-Scarlet(rfp)-Link-SFT2-SSA1t-HomR (AmpR) | addgene full sequence | sequence record 360863 | Addgene NGS Result
TTACCAATGCTTAATCAGTGAGGCACCTATCTCAGCGATCTGTCTATTTCGTTCATCCATAGTTGCCTGA
CTCCCCGTCGTGTAGATAACTACGATACGGGAGGGCTTACCATCTGGCCCCAGTGCTGCAATGATACCGC
GGGACCCACGCTCACCGGCTCCAGATTTATCAGCAATAAACCAGCCAGCCGGAAGGGCCGAGCGCAGAAG
TGGTCCTGCAACTTTATCCGCCTCCATCCAGTCTATTAATTGTTGCCGGGAAGCTAGAGTAAGTAGTTCG
CCAGTTAATAGTTTGCGCAACGTTGTTGCCATTGCTACAGGCATCGTGGTGTCACGCTCGTCGTTTGGTA
TGGCTTCATTCAGCTCCGGTTCCCAACGATCAAGGCGAGTTACATGATCCCCCATGTTGTGCAAAAAAGC
GGTTAGCTCCTTCGGTCCTCCGATCGTTGTCAGAAGTAAGTTGGCCGCAGTGTTATCACTCATGGTTATG
GCAGCACTGCATAATTCTCTTACTGTCATGCCATCCGTAAGATGCTTTTCTGTGACTGGTGAGTACTCAA
CCAAGTCATTCTGAGAATAGTGTATGCGGCGACCGAGTTGCTCTTGCCCGGCGTCAATACGGGATAATAC
CGCGCCACATAGCAGAACTTTAAAAGTGCTCATCATTGGAAAACGTTCTTCGGGGCGAAAACTCTCAAGG
ATCTTACCGCTGTTGAGATCCAGTTCGATGTAACCCACTCGTGCACCCAACTGATCTTCAGCATCTTTTA
CTTTCACCAGCGTTTCTGGGTGAGCAAAAACAGGAAGGCAAAATGCCGCAAAAAAGGGAATAAGGGCGAC
ACGGAAATGTTGAATACTCATACTCTTCCTTTTTCAATATTATTGAAGCATTTATCAGGGTTATTGTCTC
ATGAGCGGATACATATTTGAATGTATTTAGAAAAATAAACAAATAGGGGTTCCGCGCACATTTCCCCGAA
AAGTGCCACCTGTCATGACCAAAATCCCTTAACGTGAGTTTTCGTTCCACTGAGCGTCAGACCCCGTAGA
AAAGATCAAAGGATCTTCTTGAGATCCTTTTTTTCTGCGCGTAATCTGCTGCTTGCAAACAAAAAAACCA
CCGCTACCAGCGGTGGTTTGTTTGCCGGATCAAGAGCTACCAACTCTTTTTCCGAAGGTAACTGGCTTCA
GCAGAGCGCAGATACCAAATACTGTTCTTCTAGTGTAGCCGTAGTTAGGCCACCACTTCAAGAACTCTGT
AGCACCGCCTACATACCTCGCTCTGCTAATCCTGTTACCAGTGGCTGCTGCCAGTGGCGATAAGTCGTGT
CTTACCGGGTTGGACTCAAGACGATAGTTACCGGATAAGGCGCAGCGGTCGGGCTGAACGGGGGGTTCGT
GCACACAGCCCAGCTTGGAGCGAACGACCTACACCGAACTGAGATACCTACAGCGTGAGCTATGAGAAAG
CGCCACGCTTCCCGAAGGGAGAAAGGCGGACAGGTATCCGGTAAGCGGCAGGGTCGGAACAGGAGAGCGC
ACGAGGGAGCTTCCAGGGGGAAACGCCTGGTATCTTTATAGTCCTGTCGGGTTTCGCCACCTCTGACTTG
AGCGTCGATTTTTGTGATGCTCGTCAGGGGGGCGGAGCCTATGGAAAAACGCCAGCAACGCGGCCTTTTT
ACGGTTCCTGGCCTTTTGCTGGCCTTTTGCTCACATGTTCTTTCCTGCGTTATCCCCTGATTCTGTGGAT
AACCGTGCGGCCGCCAATGTTATCTATTGGCAGATGTTCATACGGGGCTTTCAAATATTGATGAAATTAT
GTGATGTTTAGAAGAAGATTCGAACTGTTTTCAGTAGATTTGGTAACTGTGCAACCATAACTCATGCCCC
CTATTTATCGGCATTGAGATTGTAAAGGAAGTAAAACGCATTTTTGCAGATCTGTTCTCTTATGTATTTT
TAATCGTCCTTGTATGGAAGTATCAAAGGGGACGTTCTTCACCTCCTTGGAAAACGCAAACTTTCTTTTT
GCCTATCACAGTATCTTATCGAGCTAACTATTTTCGACACACATGAAAAAGCAGAAATATTAACGAAAAA
GAAAAGAAAGACCATGTCATGTACGGGCAATCAGAATATGCAAGATGAGCGGGAACGGGCGAAATGTGCA
CGCGCACAACTTACGAAACGCGGATGAGTCACTGACAGCCACCGCAGAGGTTCTGACTCCTACTGAGCTC
TATTGGAGGTGGCAGAACCGGTAATCCCACAGTGAGCAACTTGACAAACCAACAGATATAGGCTGTGTCT
TAAAATATACCATCCAATACCTTGATGAACTTTTCAAAGATGACTAAAATAAGTGAAATTTCAACATTAA
CTTCGAGCTGTAAACACAGTGGTTTCTTTGCATAAACACCATCAGCCTCAAGTCGTCAAGTAAAGATTTC
GTGTTCATGCAGATAGATAACAATCTATATGTTGATAATTAGCGTTGCCTCATCAATGCGTACACGAAGA
ATATACTAAAAAATGAGCAGGCAAGATAAACGAAGGCAAAGATGACAGAGCAGAAAGCCCTAGTAAAGCG
TATTACAAATGAAACCAAGATTCAGATTGCGATCCCTGAATTCGCATCTAGATGGTAGAGCCACAAACAG
CCGGTACAAGCAACGATCTCCAGGACCATCTGAATCATGCGCGGATGACACGAACTCACGACGGCGATCA
CAGACATTAACCCACAGTACAGACACTGCGACAACGTGGCAATTCGTCGCAATACCGTCTCACTGAACTG
GCCGATAATTGCAGACGAACGAAGAGGATGTCCAATATTTTTTTTAAGGAATAAGGATACTTCAAGACTA
GATTCCCCCCTGCATTCCCATCAGAACCGTAAACCTTGGCGCTTTCCTTGGGAAGTATTCAAGAAGTGCC
TTGTCCGGTTTCTGTGGCTCACAAACCAGCGCGCCCGATATGGCTTTCTTTTCACTTATGAATGTACCAG
TACGGGACAATTAGAACGCTCCTGTAACAATCTCTTTGCAAATGTGGGGTTACATTCTAACCATGTCACA
CTGCTGACGAAATTCAAAGTAAAAAAAAATGGGACCACGTCTTGAGAACGATAGATTTTCTTTATTTTAC
ATTGAACAGTCGTTGTCTCAGCGCGCTTTATGTTTTCATTCATACTTCATATTATAAAATAACAAAAGAA
GAATTTCATATTCACGCCCAAGAAATCAGGCTGCTTTCCAAATGCAATTGACACTTCATTAGCCATCACA
CAAAACTCTTTCTTGCTGGAGCTTCTTTTAAAAAAGACCTCAGTACACCAAACACGTTACCCGACCTCGT
TATTTTACGACAACTATGATAAAATTCTGAAGAAAAAATAAAAAAATTTTCATACTTCTTGCTTTTATTT
AAACCATTGAATGATTTCTTTTGAACAAAACTACCTGTTTCACCAAAGGAAATAGAAAGAAAAAATCAAT
TAGAAGAAAACAAAAAACAAAAGATCTATGGTTAGTAAAGGTGAAGCTGTTATAAAAGAATTCATGAGGT
TTAAAGTTCATATGGAAGGTTCAATGAATGGTCATGAATTTGAAATTGAAGGTGAAGGTGAAGGTAGACC
ATATGAAGGTACACAAACTGCTAAATTGAAAGTTACTAAAGGTGGTCCATTACCATTTTCTTGGGATATT
TTGTCTCCACAATTCATGTATGGTTCTAGAGCTTTTATTAAGCATCCAGCTGATATTCCAGATTATTATA
AACAATCTTTTCCTGAAGGTTTTAAATGGGAAAGAGTTATGAATTTCGAAGATGGTGGTGCTGTTACTGT
TACTCAAGATACTTCTTTGGAAGATGGTACTTTAATCTATAAAGTTAAATTGAGAGGTACTAATTTTCCA
CCAGATGGTCCAGTTATGCAAAAGAAAACTATGGGTTGGGAAGCATCTACTGAAAGATTGTATCCAGAAG
ATGGTGTTTTGAAAGGAGACATTAAGATGGCTTTGAGATTGAAAGATGGTGGTCGGTACCTGGCCGACTT
CAAGACCACCTATAAAGCTAAAAAACCAGTTCAAATGCCAGGTGCATATAATGTTGATAGAAAGTTAGAT
ATAACGTCGCATAACGAGGACTATACTGTAGTTGAACAATATGAACGTAGTGAAGGTAGACATAGTACCG
GAGGAATGGATGAATTGTATAAATCTGGTCCTTCTGGCCCAACTGGTTCTATGAGCGAGGAACCACCTTC
TGACCAGGTCAATAGTCTCCGTGACTCATTGAATCGATGGAATCAAACAAGACAGCAGAACTCGCAGGGT
TTTAATGAATCTGCGAAGACATTGTTCTCAAGCTGGGCGGATTCTCTCAATACCAGGGCCCAGGATATAT
ATCAGACGTTGCCTGTATCTAGACAGGACTTGGTGCAAGACCAGGAGCCGTCGTGGTTCCAATTGTCAAG
AACGGAAAGAATGGTACTTTTTGTCTGTTTTCTTTTGGGTGCAACAGCCTGTTTCACTCTTTGTACTTTC
CTTTTCCCCGTTCTAGCCGCTAAACCAAGAAAGTTTGGTTTACTATGGACAATGGGGTCCCTACTATTTG
TTCTTGCGTTTGGGGTACTTATGGGACCACTCGCGTACTTAAAACATTTGACTGCAAGGGAAAGGCTGCC
TTTTTCGATGTTCTTTTTCGCCACATGCTTCATGACGATTTATTTCGCAGCCTTTTCCAAGAACACGGTG
CTGACTATTACATGTGCTCTTCTTGAATTAGTTGCCGTCATTTATTATGCTATTTCATATTTCCCATTCG
GTGCAACAGGTTTGAGGATGTTAAGCTCTGCTGGTGTCAATTCGGCAAGAGGTGTTCTGCGCATCTAGCG
AGATCCTAACTCGAGGCCAATTGGTGCGGCAATTGATAATAACGAAAATGTCTTTTAATGATCTGGGTAT
AATGAGGAATTTTCCGAACGTTTTTACTTTATATATATATATACATGTAACATATATTCTATACGCTATA
GAGAAAGGAAATTTTTCAATTAAAAAAAAAATAGAGAAAGAGTTTCACTTCTTGATTATCGCTAACACTA
ATGGTTGAAGTACTGCTACTTTAATTTTATGCTGCCAATGAGACGACGGGGTCATCACGGCTCATCATGC
GCCAAACAAATGTGTGCAATACACGCTCGGATGACTGCATGATGACCGCACTGACTGGGGACAGCAGATC
CACCTAAGCCTGTGAGAGAAGCAGACACCCGACAGATCAAGGCAGTTAACTAGTGCACTGCAGTACAAAT
CGTCCCCAACAAAAGTGGGCTCTCAAAATTCATCACATTTAAATGCATATAGGAAGAGCAACAGTTGGTT
TGCATCTGATGTTCCTTAAAGATTTCGACATAATGTGCGAAGTAGATCCCTTCAGCACTGTACTTGTTTT
TGCGACTAGATTGTAAATCATTCTTTATTTAATCTCTTTCTTTAACTACTGCTTAAAGTATAATTTGGTC
CGTAGTTTAATAACTATACTAAGCGAACGCTCTCTCGAAATTTTTCTTAACGCGTCCTTGTACTGCGTCT
AACGCTTTTGCCACTTGGATTTCTATTATAGGAAATAGTCTCACTTACTGGGCGACGAATTTTCGCGTTT
TGATGAAGCACAGGAAGAATTTCTTTATGCTCAGAAGTTTGACAGCAAGCAAGTTCATCATTCGAACTAG
CCTTATTGTTTTAGTTCAGTGACAGCGAACTGCCGTACTCGATGCTTTATTTCTCACGGTAGAGCGGAAG
AACAGATAGATCCCTACATATTGCTACCACTTCTATTACACAATAGTTTCAATAGCTTGCAGCGTAGCTA
AACTCTAAAATTTATCTAAATCACTCATATAAACCGAACCCTTCCCCTTCCGCTTATAGTACAGCTGATG
CTCCTTCACTATTTTAACATGTGGAATTCTTGAAAGAATGAAATCGCCATGCCAAGCCATCACACGGTCT
TTTATGCAATTGATTGACCGCCTGCAACACATAGGCAGTAAAATTTTTACAAGCAGTAGCAGAACAGGCC
ACACAATCGCAAGTGATTAACGTCCACACAGGTATAGGGTTTCTGGACCATATGATACATGCTCTGGCCA
AGCATTCCGGCTGGTCGCTAATCGTTGAGTGCCGAGCGGCCGCGATTATCAAAAAGGATCTTCACCTAGA
TCCTTTTAAATTAAAAATGAAGTTTTAAATCAATCTAAAGTATATATGAGTAAACTTGGTCTGACAG
Features (pLannotate 1.2.2; 10 found; start..end, strand, type, name):
      1..861     -  CDS            AmpR: β-lactamase; bla; confers resistance to ampicillin, carbenicillin, and related antibiotics
    862..966     -  promoter       AmpR promoter: bla
   1069..1657    +  rep_origin     ori: high-copy-number ColE1/pMB1/pBR322/pUC origin of replication
   2391..2510    +  rep_origin     ARS1 (fragment): S. cerevisiae autonomously replicating sequence ARS1/ARS416
   2515..2561    +  promoter       HIS3 promoter (fragment): S. cerevisiae HIS3
   2562..2624    +  CDS            HIS3 (fragment): imidazoleglycerol-phosphate dehydratase, required for histidine biosynthesis; S. cerevisiae HIS3; yeast auxotrophic marker
   3528..4223    +  CDS            mScarlet-I: mScarlet-I is a basic (constitutively fluorescent) red fluorescent protein published in 2016, derived from synthetic construct. It is reported to be a rapidly-maturing monomer with moderate acid sensitivity.
   4251..4895    +  CDS            SFT2: SFT2_YEAST - Experimental evidence at protein level: Swiss-Prot protein existence level 1. Nonessential protein required for the fusion of transport vesicles derived from the endocytic pathway with the Golgi complex. Can be partially replaced by GOT1. From Saccharomyces cerevisiae (strain ATCC 204508 / S288c) (Baker's yeast).
   5948..5974    +  rep_origin     ARS1 (fragment): S. cerevisiae autonomously replicating sequence ARS1/ARS416
   6071..6192    +  CDS            HIS3 (fragment): imidazoleglycerol-phosphate dehydratase, required for histidine biosynthesis; S. cerevisiae HIS3; yeast auxotrophic marker
