[The description below was written by a language model from this plasmid's Addgene catalogue record and pLannotate feature annotations shown in this document.]
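Description:
pBBK74 pHomL-RPL18Bp-Scarlet(rfp)-Link-SFT2-SSA1t-HomR is a 6.3 kb yeast expression plasmid built on the pYTK089 backbone by BsaI Golden Gate assembly, and it belongs to the Markerless Yeast Localization and Overexpression (MyLO) CRISPR-Cas9 toolkit. In E. coli it is maintained at high copy through a ColE1/pUC-type origin and selected with ampicillin via the β-lactamase gene and its native promoter. It is not designed to replicate in yeast. Instead it carries an integration cassette bounded by left and right homology arms (HomL and HomR). The feature annotation detects only short fragments of ARS1, the HIS3 promoter and the HIS3 coding sequence on either side of the payload. These most likely lie within or next to the homology arms and are not functional replication or selection elements, although the record does not identify the genomic target locus. No complete yeast selectable marker is annotated, consistent with the toolkit's markerless, Cas9-assisted integration strategy.

The cassette expresses a red fluorescent fusion protein from the S. cerevisiae RPL18B promoter, a constitutive ribosomal protein gene promoter, with termination provided by the SSA1 terminator. Neither the promoter nor the terminator is picked up in the automated feature table, but both are named in the construct title. The open reading frame places the Scarlet reporter (annotated as mScarlet-I, a rapidly maturing monomeric RFP) at the N-terminus. It is joined by a short linker to full-length yeast SFT2, a nonessential protein involved in fusion of endosome-derived transport vesicles with the Golgi. The resulting fusion serves as a marker for the late Golgi, useful as a reference compartment label in live-cell colocalization studies of other tagged yeast proteins.
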