Addgene plasmid #179058: pBBK74 pHomL-RPL18Bp-Scarlet(rfp)-Link-SFT2-SSA1t-HomR (AmpR)
Purpose: Vector containing a yeast integration cassette for RPL18B-driven expression of Scarlet(rfp)-Link-SFT2, a marker for the late Golgi
Depositing lab: Vincent Martin. Depositing organization: Concordia University. Publication: The MyLo CRISPR-Cas9 Toolkit: A Markerless Yeast Localization and Overexpression CRISPR-Cas9 Toolkit. Bean BDM, Whiteway M, Martin VJJ. G3 (Bethesda). 2022 Jun 16. pii: 6609175. doi: 10.1093/g3journal/jkac154. PubMed 35708612.
Backbone
  Vector backbone: pYTK089 (ColE1, AmpR)
  Vector type: Yeast Expression
Growth in bacteria
  Bacterial resistance: Ampicillin, 100 μg/mL
  Growth temperature: 37°C
  Growth strain: DH5alpha
  Copy number: High Copy
Gene/Insert
  Gene/Insert name: RPL18Bp-Scarlet(rfp)-Link-SFT2
  Species: S. cerevisiae (budding yeast)
  Cloning method: Restriction Enzyme; 5′ cloning site Unknown (unknown if destroyed); 3′ cloning site Unknown (unknown if destroyed)
Terms and licenses: Academic/Nonprofit Terms; Industry Terms: Not Available to Industry
Depositor comments: Part of the Markerless Yeast Localization and Overexpression (MyLO) CRISPR-Cas9 Toolkit. Vector cloned using BsaI Golden Gate cloning
How to cite: pBBK74 pHomL-RPL18Bp-Scarlet(rfp)-Link-SFT2-SSA1t-HomR (AmpR) was a gift from Vincent Martin (Addgene plasmid # 179058 ; http://n2t.net/addgene:179058 ; RRID:Addgene_179058)
